>Addgene plasmid #116944 | pMRXIP-Myc-SNAP29 | addgene full sequence | sequence record 224947 | Addgene NGS Result
TCCGCGTTACATAACTTACGGTAAATGGCCCGCCTGGCTGACCGCCCAACGACCCCCGCCCATTGACGTC
AATAATGACGTATGTTCCCATAGTAACGCCAATAGGGACTTTCCATTGACGTCAATGGGTGGAGTATTTA
CGGTAAACTGCCCACTTGGCAGTACATCAAGTGTATCATATGCCAAGTACGCCCCCTATTGACGTCAATG
ACGGTAAATGGCCCGCCTGGCATTATGCCCAGTACATGACCTTATGGGACTTTCCTACTTGGCAGTACAT
CTACGTATTAGTCATCGCTATTACCATGCTAGAGAACCATCAGATGTTTCCAGGGTGCCCCAAGGACCTG
AAATGACCCTGTGCCTTATTTGAACTAACCAATCAGTTCGCTTCTCGCTTCTGTTCGCGCGCTTCTGCTC
CCCGAGCTCAATAAAAGAGCCCACAACCCCTCACTCGGCGCGCCAGTCCTCCGATTGACTGAGTCGCCCG
GGTACCCGTGTATCCAATAAACCCTCTTGCAGTTGCATCCGACTTGTGGTCTCGCTGTTCCTTGGGAGGG
TCTCCTCTGAGTGATTGACTACCCGTCAGCGGGGGTCTTTCATTTGGGGGCTCGTCCGGGATCGGGAGAC
CCCTGCCCAGGGACCACCGACCCACCACCGGGAGGTAAGCTGGCCAGCAACTTATCTGTGTCTGTCCGAT
TGTCTAGTGTCTATGACTGATTTTATGCGCCTGCGTCGGTACTAGTTAGCTAACTAGCTCTGTATCTGGC
GGACCCGTGGTGGAACTGACGAGTTCGGAACACCCGGCCGCAACCCTGGGAGACGTCCCAGGGACTTCGG
GGGCCGTTTTTGTGGCCCGACCTGAGTCCAAAAATCCCGATCGTTTTGGACTCTTTGGTGCACCCCCCTT
AGAGGAGGGATATGTGGTTCTGGTAGGAGACGAGAACCTAAAACAGTTCCCGCCTCCGTCTGAATTTTTG
CTTTCGGTTTGGGACCGAAGCCGCGCCGCGCGTCTTGTCTGCTGCAGCATCGTTCTGTGTTGTCTCTGTC
TGACTGTGTTTCTGTATTTGTCTGAAAATATGGGCCCGGGCCAGACTGTTACCACTCCCTTAAGTTTGAC
CTTAGGTCACTGGAAAGATGTCGAGCGGATCGCTCACAACCAGTCGGTAGATGTCAAGAAGAGACGTTGG
GTTACCTTCTGCTCTGCAGAATGGCCAACCTTTAACGTCGGATGGCCGCGAGACGGCACCTTTAACCGAG
ACCTCATCACCCAGGTTAAGATCAAGGTCTTTTCACCTGGCCCGCATGGACACCCAGACCAGGTCCCCTA
CATCGTGACCTGGGAAGCCTTGGCTTTTGACCCCCCTCCCTGGGTCAAGCCCTTTGTACACCCTAAGCCT
CCGCCTCCTCTTCCTCCATCCGCCCCGTCTCTCCCCCTTGAACCTCCTCGTTCGACCCCGCCTCGATCCT
CCCTTTATCCAGCCCTCACTCCTTCTCTAGGCGCCCCCATATGGCCATATGAGATCTTATATGGGGCACC
CCCGCCCCTTGTAAACTTCCCTGACCCTGACATGACAAGAGTTACTAACAGCCCCTCTCTCCAAGCTCAC
TTACAGGCTCTCTACTTAGTCCAGCACGAAGTCTGGAGACCTCTGGCGGCAGCCTACCAAGAACAACTGG
ACCGACCGGTGGTACCTCACCCTTACCGAGTCGGCGACACAGTGTGGGTCCGCCGACACCAGACTAAGAA
CCTAGAACCTCGCTGGAAAGGACCTTACACAGTCCTGCTGACCACCCCCACCGCCCTCAAAGTAGACGGC
ATCGCAGCTTGGATACACGCCGCCCACGTGAAGGCTGCCGACCCCGGGGGTGGACCATCCTCTAGACTGC
CGGATCATCGCCATGGGTGAACAAAAGTTGATTTCTGAAGAAGATTTGAACGGTGAACAAAAGCTAATCT
CCGAGGAAGACTTGAACGGTGAACAAAAATTAATCTCAGAAGAAGACTTGAACGCTCGAGAATTGGGGAA
TTCCATGTCAGCTTACCCTAAAAGCTACAATCCGTTCGACGACGACGGGGAGGACGAAGGCGCCCGGCCG
GCCCCTTGGAGGGACGCCCGAGACCTCCCCGACGGGCCCGACGCGCCCGCGGACAGGCAGCAGTACTTGC
GGCAGGAGGTCCTCCGCAGGGCTGAGGCCACGGCCGCCAGCACCAGCAGGTCCCTGGCCCTCATGTACGA
GTCCGAGAAGGTTGGGGTCGCCTCTTCCGAGGAGCTCGCCCGTCAGCGAGGAGTCCTGGAGCGCACAGAG
AAGATGGTGGACAAGATGGACCAAGATTTGAAGATCAGCCAGAAACACATCAATAGCATTAAGAGCGTGT
TTGGGGGGCTGGTCAATTACTTCAAATCCAAACCAGTAGAGACCCCACCTGAACAGAATGGCACCCTCAC
CTCCCAGCCCAACAACAGATTGAAAGAAGCTATAAGTACAAGTAAAGAACAGGAAGCAAAGTACCAGGCC
AGCCACCCAAACCTTAGAAAGCTGGATGATACAGACCCTGTCCCCAGAGGGGCTGGTTCTGCCATGAGTA
CTGATGCTTACCCAAAGAACCCACACCTTCGAGCCTATCACCAGAAGATCGACAGCAACCTAGATGAGCT
GTCCATGGGACTGGGTCGTCTGAAGGACATAGCCCTGGGGATGCAGACAGAAATTGAGGAGCAAGATGAC
ATTCTTGACCGGCTGACAACCAAAGTGGACAAGTTAGATGTCAACATAAAAAGCACAGAAAGAAAAGTTC
GACAACTCTGAGGATCCCTCGAGCGGCCGCTACGTAAATTCCGCCCCCCCCCCCCCTCTCCCTCCCCCCC
CCCTAACGTTACTGGCCGAAGCCGCTTGGAATAAGGCCGGTGTGCGTTTGTCTATATGTTATTTTCCACC
ATATTGCCGTCTTTTGGCAATGTGAGGGCCCGGAAACCTGGCCCTGTCTTCTTGACGAGCATTCCTAGGG
GTCTTTCCCCTCTCGCCAAAGGAATGCAAGGTCTGTTGAATGTCGTGAAGGAAGCAGTTCCTCTGGAAGC
TTCTTGAAGACAAACAACGTCTGTAGCGACCCTTTGCAGGCAGCGGAACCCCCCACCTGGCGACAGGTGC
CTCTGCGGCCAAAAGCCACGTGTATAAGATACACCTGCAAAGGCGGCACAACCCCAGTGCCACGTTGTGA
GTTGGATAGTTGTGGAAAGAGTCAAATGGCTCTCCTCAAGCGTATTCAACAAGGGGCTGAAGGATGCCCA
GAAGGTACCCCATTGTATGGGATCTGATCTGGGGCCTCGGTGCACATGCTTTACATGTGTTTAGTCGAGG
TTAAAAAAACGTCTAGGCCCCCCGAACCACGGGGACGTGGTTTTCCTTTGAAAAACACGATGATAATATG
GCCACAACCATGACCGAGTACAAGCCCACGGTGCGCCTCGCCACCCGCGACGACGTCCCCCGGGCCGTAC
GCACCCTCGCCGCCGCGTTCGCCGACTACCCCGCCACGCGCCACACCGTCGACCCGGACCGCCACATCGA
GCGGGTCACCGAGCTGCAAGAACTCTTCCTCACGCGCGTCGGGCTCGACATCGGCAAGGTGTGGGTCGCG
GACGACGGCGCCGCGGTGGCGGTCTGGACCACGCCGGAGAGCGTCGAAGCGGGGGCGGTGTTCGCCGAGA
TCGGCCCGCGCATGGCCGAGTTGAGCGGTTCCCGGCTGGCCGCGCAGCAACAGATGGAAGGCCTCCTGGC
GCCGCACCGGCCCAAGGAGCCCGCGTGGTTCCTGGCCACCGTCGGCGTCTCGCCCGACCACCAGGGCAAG
GGTCTGGGCAGCGCCGTCGTGCTCCCCGGAGTGGAGGCGGCCGAGCGCGCCGGGGTGCCCGCCTTCCTGG
AGACCTCCGCGCCCCGCAACCTCCCCTTCTACGAGCGGCTCGGCTTCACCGTCACCGCCGACGTCGAGGT
GCCCGAAGGACCGCGCACCTGGTGCATGACCCGCAAGCCCGGTGCCTGACGCCCGCCCCACGACCCGCAG
CGCCCGACCGAAAGGAGCGCACGACCCCATGGCTCGACGATAAAATAAAAGATTTTATTTAGTCTCCAGA
AAAAGGGGGGAATGAAAGACCCCACCTGTAGGTTTGGCAAGCTAGCTTAAGTAACGCCATTTTGCAAGGC
ATGGAAAAATACATAACTGAGAATAGAGAAGTTCAGATCAAGGTCAGGAACAGATGGAACAGCTGAATAT
GGGCCAAACAGGATATCTGTGGTAAGCAGTTCCTGCCCCGGCTCAGGGCCAAGAACAGATGGAACAGCTG
AATATGGGCCAAACAGGATATCTGTGGTAAGCAGTTCCTGCCCCGGCTCAGGGCCAAGAACAGATGGTCC
CCAGATGCGGTCCAGCCCTCAGCAGTTTCTAGAGAACCATCAGATGTTTCCAGGGTGCCCCAAGGACCTG
AAATGACCCTGTGCCTTATTTGAACTAACCAATCAGTTCGCTTCTCGCTTCTGTTCGCGCGCTTCTGCTC
CCCGAGCTCAATAAAAGAGCCCACAACCCCTCACTCGGGGCGCCAGTCCTCCGATTGACTGAGTCGCCCG
GGTACCCGTGTATCCAATAAACCCTCTTGCAGTTGCATCCGACTTGTGGTCTCGCTGTTCCTTGGGAGGG
TCTCCTCTGAGTGATTGACTACCCGTCAGCGGGGGTCTTTCACATGCAGCATGTATCAAAATTAATTTGG
TTTTTTTTCTTAAGTATTTACATTAAATGGCCATAGTTGCATTAATGAATCGGCCAACGCGCGGGGAGAG
GCGGTTTGCGTATTGGGCGCTCTTCCGCTTCCTCGCTCACTGACTCGCTGCGCTCGGTCGTTCGGCTGCG
GCGAGCGGTATCAGCTCACTCAAAGGCGGTAATACGGTTATCCACAGAATCAGGGGATAACGCAGGAAAG
AACATGTGAGCAAAAGGCCAGCAAAAGGCCAGGAACCGTAAAAAGGCCGCGTTGCTGGCGTTTTTCCATA
GGCTCCGCCCCCCTGACGAGCATCACAAAAATCGACGCTCAAGTCAGAGGTGGCGAAACCCGACAGGACT
ATAAAGATACCAGGCGTTTCCCCCTGGAAGCTCCCTCGTGCGCTCTCCTGTTCCGACCCTGCCGCTTACC
GGATACCTGTCCGCCTTTCTCCCTTCGGGAAGCGTGGCGCTTTCTCATAGCTCACGCTGTAGGTATCTCA
GTTCGGTGTAGGTCGTTCGCTCCAAGCTGGGCTGTGTGCACGAACCCCCCGTTCAGCCCGACCGCTGCGC
CTTATCCGGTAACTATCGTCTTGAGTCCAACCCGGTAAGACACGACTTATCGCCACTGGCAGCAGCCACT
GGTAACAGGATTAGCAGAGCGAGGTATGTAGGCGGTGCTACAGAGTTCTTGAAGTGGTGGCCTAACTACG
GCTACACTAGAAGAACAGTATTTGGTATCTGCGCTCTGCTGAAGCCAGTTACCTTCGGAAAAAGAGTTGG
TAGCTCTTGATCCGGCAAACAAACCACCGCTGGTAGCGGTGGTTTTTTTGTTTGCAAGCAGCAGATTACG
CGCAGAAAAAAAGGATCTCAAGAAGATCCTTTGATCTTTTCTACGGGGTCTGACGCTCAGTGGAACGAAA
ACTCACGTTAAGGGATTTTGGTCATGAGATTATCAAAAAGGATCTTCACCTAGATCCTTTTGCGGCCGGC
CGCAAATCAATCTAAAGTATATATGAGTAAACTTGGTCTGACAGTTACCAATGCTTAATCAGTGAGGCAC
CTATCTCAGCGATCTGTCTATTTCGTTCATCCATAGTTGCCTGACTCCCCGTCGTGTAGATAACTACGAT
ACGGGAGGGCTTACCATCTGGCCCCAGTGCTGCAATGATACCGCGAGACCCACGCTCACCGGCTCCAGAT
TTATCAGCAATAAACCAGCCAGCCGGAAGGGCCGAGCGCAGAAGTGGTCCTGCAACTTTATCCGCCTCCA
TCCAGTCTATTAATTGTTGCCGGGAAGCTAGAGTAAGTAGTTCGCCAGTTAATAGTTTGCGCAACGTTGT
TGCCATTGCTACAGGCATCGTGGTGTCACGCTCGTCGTTTGGTATGGCTTCATTCAGCTCCGGTTCCCAA
CGATCAAGGCGAGTTACATGATCCCCCATGTTGTGCAAAAAAGCGGTTAGCTCCTTCGGTCCTCCGATCG
TTGTCAGAAGTAAGTTGGCCGCAGTGTTATCACTCATGGTTATGGCAGCACTGCATAATTCTCTTACTGT
CATGCCATCCGTAAGATGCTTTTCTGTGACTGGTGAGTACTCAACCAAGTCATTCTGAGAATAGTGTATG
CGGCGACCGAGTTGCTCTTGCCCGGCGTCAACACGGGATAATACCGCGCCACATAGCAGAACTTTAAAAG
TGCTCATCATTGGAAAACGTTCTTCGGGGCGAAAACTCTCAAGGATCTTACCGCTGTTGAGATCCAGTTC
GATGTAACCCACTCGTGCACCCAACTGATCTTCAGCATCTTTTACTTTCACCAGCGTTTCTGGGTGAGCA
AAAACAGGAAGGCAAAATGCCGCAAAAAAGGGAATAAGGGCGACACGGAAATGTTGAATACTCATACTCT
TCCTTTTTCAATATTATTGAAGCATTTATCAGGGTTATTGTCTCATGAGCGGATACATATTTGAATGTAT
TTAGAAAAATAAACAAATAGGGGTTCCGCGCACATTTCCCCGAAAAGTGCCACCTGACGTCTAAGAAACC
ATTATTATCATGACATTAACCTATAAAAATAGGCGTATCACGAGGCCCTTTCGTCTTCACTCGAGGAGCT
TGGCCCATTGCATACGTTGTATCCATATCATAATATGTACATTTATATTGGCTCATGTCCAACATTACCG
CCATGTTGACATTGATTATTGACTAGTTATTAATAGTAATCAATTACGGGGTCATTAGTTCATAGCCCAT
ATATGGAGT
Features (pLannotate 1.2.2; 15 found; start..end, strand, type, name):
    309..604     +  LTR            3' LTR (ΔU3) (fragment): self-inactivating 3' long terminal repeat (LTR) from Moloney murine leukemia virus
    667..1024    +  misc_feature   MMLV Ψ: packaging signal of Moloney murine leukemia virus (MMLV)
   1089..1505    +  CDS            gag (truncated): truncated Moloney murine leukemia virus (MMLV) gag gene lacking the start codon
   1515..1889    +  misc_feature   pol region: Moloney murine leukemia virus (MMLV) pol region containing the splice acceptor site
   1906..2014    +  CDS            13xMyc (fragment): 13 tandem Myc epitope tags
   2035..2808    +  CDS            SNAP29: SNP29_HUMAN - Experimental evidence at protein level: Swiss-Prot protein existence level 1. SNAREs, soluble N-ethylmaleimide-sensitive factor-attachment protein receptors, are essential proteins for fusion of cellular membranes. SNAREs localized on opposing membranes assemble to form a trans-SNARE complex, an extended, parallel four alpha-helical bundle that drives membrane fusion. SNAP29 is a SNARE involved in autophagy through the direct control of autophagosome membrane fusion with the lysososome membrane. Plays also a role in ciliogenesis by regulating membrane fusions. From Homo sapiens (
   2964..3426    +  misc_feature   IRES: internal ribosome entry site (IRES) of the encephalomyocarditis virus (EMCV)
   3440..4039    +  CDS            PuroR: puromycin N-acetyltransferase; pac from Streptomyces alboniger; confers resistance to puromycin
   4141..4262    +  LTR            3' LTR (ΔU3) (fragment): self-inactivating 3' long terminal repeat (LTR) from Moloney murine leukemia virus
   4263..4732    +  LTR            LTR: long terminal repeat from Moloney murine leukemia virus
   4798..4850    -  CDS            lacI (fragment): lac repressor; lacI; The lac repressor binds to the lac operator to inhibit transcription in E. coli. This inhibition can be relieved by adding lactose or isopropyl-β-D-thiogalactopyranoside (IPTG).
   5033..5621    -  rep_origin     ori: high-copy-number ColE1/pMB1/pBR322/pUC origin of replication
   5785..6645    -  CDS            AmpR: β-lactamase; bla; confers resistance to ampicillin, carbenicillin, and related antibiotics
   6646..6750    -  promoter       AmpR promoter: bla
   6938..308     +  enhancer       CMV enhancer (across the origin): human cytomegalovirus immediate early enhancer
