[The description below was written by a language model from this plasmid's Addgene catalogue record and pLannotate feature annotations shown in this document.]
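Description:
pMRXIP-Myc-SNAP29 is a 7,009 bp Moloney murine leukemia virus-based retroviral vector for expressing N-terminally Myc-tagged human SNAP29 in mammalian cells. It is built on the pMRXIP 3xMyc-Ci2 backbone, which derives from the pMX family. In bacteria it is propagated through a high-copy ColE1/pUC-type origin and selected with ampicillin via the bla gene and its promoter.

The retroviral unit begins with a CMV enhancer placed directly upstream of a partial MMLV LTR. This hybrid 5′ arrangement is consistent with the catalogue's listing of CMV as the promoter and would drive transcription of the viral genomic RNA in packaging cells. Downstream lie the MMLV Ψ packaging signal, a truncated gag segment lacking its start codon, and a pol region carrying the splice acceptor; together these support efficient encapsidation and processing of the transcript. The payload follows: a short run of tandem Myc epitopes (annotated as a fragment of a multimeric Myc tag, consistent with the 3xMyc backbone name) followed by the 774 bp SNAP29 coding sequence, inserted between retained EcoRI and BamHI sites. An EMCV IRES then links the puromycin N-acetyltransferase gene to the same transcript, so puromycin-resistant cells should also express the tagged protein. The cassette ends with the 3′ MMLV LTR. A small lacI fragment in the backbone appears to be a cloning remnant.

SNAP29 is a SNARE protein involved in fusion of autophagosomes with lysosomes. The construct is suited to making retrovirus for stable transduction and puromycin selection of cell lines, allowing Myc-based detection or immunoprecipitation of SNAP29, in line with the associated study of autophagosome–lysosome fusion.
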