Addgene plasmid #116944: pMRXIP-Myc-SNAP29
Purpose: Expressing Myc-SNAP29 for mammalian cells
Depositing lab: Noboru Mizushima. Depositing organization: The University of Tokyo. Publication: Autophagosomal YKT6 is required for fusion with lysosomes independently of syntaxin 17. Matsui T, Jiang P, Nakano S, Sakamaki Y, Yamamoto H, Mizushima N. J Cell Biol. 2018 Aug 6;217(8):2633-2645. doi: 10.1083/jcb.201712058. Epub 2018 May 22. PubMed 29789439.
Backbone
  Vector backbone: pMRXIP 3xMyc-Ci2
  Backbone manufacturer: Dr.Shoji Yamaoka of Tokyo Medical and Dental University
  Backbone size w/o insert (bp): 6231
  Total vector size (bp): 7009
  Vector type: Mammalian Expression, Retroviral
  Selectable markers: Puromycin
Growth in bacteria
  Bacterial resistance: Ampicillin, 100 μg/mL
  Growth temperature: 37°C
  Growth strain: NEB Stable
  Copy number: High Copy
Gene/Insert
  Gene/Insert name: synaptosomal-associated protein, 29kDa (alt name: SNAP29)
  Species: H. sapiens (human)
  Insert size (bp): 774
  GenBank ID: NM_004782.3
  Entrez Gene: SNAP29 (a.k.a. CEDNIK, SNAP-29)
  Promoter: CMV
  Tag / fusion protein: Myc (N terminal on backbone)
  Cloning method: Restriction Enzyme; 5′ cloning site EcoRI (not destroyed); 3′ cloning site BamHI (not destroyed)
  Sequencing primers: 5′ none; 3′ none
Resource information
  A portion of this plasmid was derived from a plasmid made by: It has the pMX backbone
Terms and licenses: Academic/Nonprofit Terms; Industry Terms: Not Available to Industry
How to cite: pMRXIP-Myc-SNAP29 was a gift from Noboru Mizushima (Addgene plasmid # 116944 ; http://n2t.net/addgene:116944 ; RRID:Addgene_116944)
